Addgene plasmid #142112: TFORF2494
Purpose: Lentiviral vector for overexpressing transcription factor ORFs with unique 24-bp barcodes. Barcodes facilitate identification of transcription factors in pooled screens.
Depositing lab: Feng Zhang. Depositing organization: Broad Institute. Publication: A transcription factor atlas of directed differentiation. Joung J, Ma S, Tay T, Geiger-Schuller KR, Kirchgatterer PC, Verdine VK, Guo B, Arias-Garcia MA, Allen WE, Singh A, Kuksenko O, Abudayyeh OO, Gootenberg JS, Fu Z, Macrae RK, Buenrostro JD, Regev A, Zhang F. Cell. 2023 Jan 5;186(1):209-229.e26. doi: 10.1016/j.cell.2022.11.026. PubMed 36608654.
Backbone
  Vector backbone: pLX_TRC317
  Backbone manufacturer: Broad Institute Genetic Perturbation Platform
  Backbone size w/o insert (bp): 8264
  Vector type: Mammalian Expression, Lentiviral
  Selectable markers: Puromycin
Growth in bacteria
  Bacterial resistance: Ampicillin, 100 μg/mL
  Growth temperature: 37°C
  Growth strain: NEB Stable
  Copy number: High Copy
Gene/Insert
  Gene/Insert name: ZBTB18
  Species: H. sapiens (human)
  Insert size (bp): 1670
  Entrez Gene: ZBTB18 (a.k.a. C2H2-171, MRD22, RP58, TAZ-1, ZNF238)
  Promoter: EF1a
  Cloning method: Unknown
  Sequencing primers: 5′ GGGTGGAGACTGAAGTTAGGCCAG; 3′ CACATAGCGTAAAAGGAGCAACATAG
Terms and licenses: Academic/Nonprofit Terms; Industry Terms: Not Available to Industry
Depositor comments: NM_001278196,XM_017000060,XM_005273006,NM_006352,ENST00000622512 . The transcription factor ORF portion of this plasmid was synthesized by Genewiz. Please test multiple small colonies in case of plasmid recombination. To make this collection available in a timely manner, a portion of this collection was not fully sequenced by Addgene. If an Addgene verified full plasmid sequence is not available, please contact us prior to placing an order to request the full sequence.
How to cite: TFORF2494 was a gift from Feng Zhang (Addgene plasmid # 142112 ; http://n2t.net/addgene:142112 ; RRID:Addgene_142112)
