[The description below was written by a language model from this plasmid's Addgene catalogue record and pLannotate feature annotations shown in this document.]
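Description:
TFORF2494 is a lentiviral mammalian expression plasmid built on the pLX_TRC317 backbone from the Broad Institute Genetic Perturbation Platform, carrying the human transcription factor ZBTB18 (also known as RP58 or ZNF238). It belongs to a barcoded collection of transcription factor ORFs. The sequenced plasmid is about 9.9 kb. In bacteria it replicates from a high-copy ColE1/pUC-type origin and is selected with ampicillin through the bla gene. An f1 origin and leftover lac, T7 and T3 elements from the cloning backbone are also present. The depositor warns that recombination can occur during propagation, as is common for LTR-containing plasmids.

The viral portion has a third-generation, self-inactivating layout. An RSV promoter drives a truncated HIV-1 5' LTR, followed by the Ψ packaging signal with a gag fragment, the RRE for Rev-dependent export, a cPPT/CTS, and a ΔU3 3' LTR with a downstream SV40 polyadenylation signal. Two expression units lie between the LTRs. An SV40 early promoter/origin region precedes puromycin N-acetyltransferase, which allows selection of transduced cells. The EF-1α promoter drives the ZBTB18 ORF, a transcriptional repressor involved in myogenesis and brain development, and a WPRE downstream enhances transcript expression.

According to the record, each construct carries a unique 24-bp barcode, although the barcode is not annotated in the feature table. No epitope tag or reporter is annotated either. The barcode allows the overexpressed factor to be identified in pooled screens, and the associated publication applied the collection to directed differentiation.
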