Features (pLannotate 1.2.2; 31 found; start..end, strand, type, name):
      5..231     +  promoter       RSV promoter: Rous sarcoma virus enhancer/promoter
    232..412     +  LTR            5' LTR (truncated): truncated 5' long terminal repeat (LTR) from HIV-1
    459..584     +  misc_feature   HIV-1 Ψ: packaging signal of human immunodeficiency virus type 1
    568..931     +  CDS            HIV-1 gag (fragment): gag protein from human immunodeficiency virus 1; gag
   1077..1310    +  misc_feature   RRE: The Rev response element (RRE) of HIV-1 allows for Rev-dependent mRNA export from the nucleus to the cytoplasm.
   1687..1713    +  CDS            Rev (fragment): human immunodeficiency virus 1 (HIV-1) Rev protein; rev; enhances nuclear export of unspliced and incompletely spliced viral mRNAs
   1720..1743    +  promoter       SV40 promoter (fragment): SV40 early promoter
   1744..1815    +  promoter       SV40 promoter (fragment): SV40 enhancer and early promoter
   1839..1974    +  rep_origin     SV40 ori: SV40 origin of replication
   2020..2616    +  CDS            PuroR (fragment): puromycin N-acetyltransferase; pac from Streptomyces; confers resistance to puromycin
   2665..2782    +  misc_feature   cPPT/CTS: central polypurine tract and central termination sequence of HIV-1
   2847..2913    +  CDS            small t antigen (fragment): SV40 (simian virus 40) small t antigen
   2920..4098    +  promoter       EF-1α promoter: strong constitutive promoter for human elongation factor EF-1α
   4115..5680    +  CDS            ZBTB18: ZBT18_HUMAN - Also known as RP58, TAZ1, ZNF238. Experimental evidence at protein level: Swiss-Prot protein existence level 1. Transcriptional repressor that plays a role in various developmental processes such as myogenesis and brain development. Plays a key role in myogenesis by directly repressing the expression of ID2 and ID3, 2 inhibitors of skeletal myogenesis. Also involved in controlling cell division of progenitor cells and regulating the survival of postmitotic cortical neurons. Specifically binds the consensus DNA sequence 5'-[AC]ACATCTG[GT][AC]-3' which contains the E box core, and
   5696..5749    +  promoter       U6 promoter (fragment): RNA polymerase III promoter for human U6 snRNA
   5791..6379    +  misc_feature   WPRE: woodchuck hepatitis virus posttranscriptional regulatory element
   6430..6449    +  misc_feature   cPPT/CTS (fragment): central polypurine tract and central termination sequence of HIV-1
   6451..6684    +  LTR            3' LTR (ΔU3): self-inactivating 3' long terminal repeat (LTR) from HIV-1
   6762..6883    +  polyA_signal   SV40 poly(A) signal: SV40 polyadenylation signal
   6923..7058    +  rep_origin     SV40 ori: SV40 origin of replication
   7079..7097    -  promoter       T7 promoter: promoter for bacteriophage T7 RNA polymerase
   7105..7260    +  CDS            lacZα (fragment): LacZα fragment of β-galactosidase; lacZ fragment
   7265..7693    +  rep_origin     f1 ori (sequence partly withheld): f1 bacteriophage origin of replication; arrow indicates direction of (+) strand synthesis
   7746..7850    +  promoter       AmpR promoter: bla
   7851..8711    +  CDS            AmpR: β-lactamase; bla; confers resistance to ampicillin, carbenicillin, and related antibiotics
   8882..9470    +  rep_origin     ori: high-copy-number ColE1/pMB1/pBR322/pUC origin of replication
   9653..9745    +  CDS            lacI (fragment): lac repressor; lacI; The lac repressor binds to the lac operator to inhibit transcription in E. coli. This inhibition can be relieved by adding lactose or isopropyl-β-D-thiogalactopyranoside (IPTG).
   9758..9779    +  protein_bind   CAP binding site: CAP binding activates transcription in the presence of cAMP. E. coli catabolite activator protein
   9794..9824    +  promoter       lac promoter: promoter for the E. coli lac operon
   9832..9848    +  protein_bind   lac operator: The lac repressor binds to the lac operator to inhibit transcription in E. coli. This inhibition can be relieved by adding lactose or isopropyl-β-D-thiogalactopyranoside (IPTG). lac repressor encoded by lacI
   9893..9911    +  promoter       T3 promoter: promoter for bacteriophage T3 RNA polymerase
>Addgene plasmid #142112 | TFORF2494 | addgene full sequence | sequence record 395719 | Addgene NGS Result
TTAATGTAGTCTTATGCAATACTCTTGTAGTCTTGCAACATGGTAACGATGAGTTAGCAACATGCCTTAC
AAGGAGAGAAAAAGCACCGTGCATGCCGATTGGTGGAAGTAAGGTGGTACGATCGTGCCTTATTAGGAAG
GCAACAGACGGGTCTGACATGGATTGGACGAACCACTGAATTGCCGCATTGCAGAGATATTGTATTTAAG
TGCCTAGCTCGATACATAAACGGGTCTCTCTGGTTAGACCAGATCTGAGCCTGGGAGCTCTCTGGCTAAC
TAGGGAACCCACTGCTTAAGCCTCAATAAAGCTTGCCTTGAGTGCTTCAAGTAGTGTGTGCCCGTCTGTT
GTGTGACTCTGGTAACTAGAGATCCCTCAGACCCTTTTAGTCAGTGTGGAAAATCTCTAGCAGTGGCGCC
CGAACAGGGACTTGAAAGCGAAAGGGAAACCAGAGGAGCTCTCTCGACGCAGGACTCGGCTTGCTGAAGC
GCGCACGGCAAGAGGCGAGGGGCGGCGACTGGTGAGTACGCCAAAAATTTTGACTAGCGGAGGCTAGAAG
GAGAGAGATGGGTGCGAGAGCGTCAGTATTAAGCGGGGGAGAATTAGATCGCGATGGGAAAAAATTCGGT
TAAGGCCAGGGGGAAAGAAAAAATATAAATTAAAACATATAGTATGGGCAAGCAGGGAGCTAGAACGATT
CGCAGTTAATCCTGGCCTGTTAGAAACATCAGAAGGCTGTAGACAAATACTGGGACAGCTACAACCATCC
CTTCAGACAGGATCAGAAGAACTTAGATCATTATATAATACAGTAGCAACCCTCTATTGTGTGCATCAAA
GGATAGAGATAAAAGACACCAAGGAAGCTTTAGACAAGATAGAGGAAGAGCAAAACAAAAGTAAGACCAC
CGCACAGCAAGCGGCCGCTGATCTTCAGACCTGGAGGAGGAGATATGAGGGACAATTGGAGAAGTGAATT
ATATAAATATAAAGTAGTAAAAATTGAACCATTAGGAGTAGCACCCACCAAGGCAAAGAGAAGAGTGGTG
CAGAGAGAAAAAAGAGCAGTGGGAATAGGAGCTTTGTTCCTTGGGTTCTTGGGAGCAGCAGGAAGCACTA
TGGGCGCAGCGTCAATGACGCTGACGGTACAGGCCAGACAATTATTGTCTGGTATAGTGCAGCAGCAGAA
CAATTTGCTGAGGGCTATTGAGGCGCAACAGCATCTGTTGCAACTCACAGTCTGGGGCATCAAGCAGCTC
CAGGCAAGAATCCTGGCTGTGGAAAGATACCTAAAGGATCAACAGCTCCTGGGGATTTGGGGTTGCTCTG
GAAAACTCATTTGCACCACTGCTGTGCCTTGGAATGCTAGTTGGAGTAATAAATCTCTGGAACAGATTTG
GAATCACACGACCTGGATGGAGTGGGACAGAGAAATTAACAATTACACAAGCTTAATACACTCCTTAATT
GAAGAATCGCAAAACCAGCAAGAAAAGAATGAACAAGAATTATTGGAATTAGATAAATGGGCAAGTTTGT
GGAATTGGTTTAACATAACAAATTGGCTGTGGTATATAAAATTATTCATAATGATAGTAGGAGGCTTGGT
AGGTTTAAGAATAGTTTTTGCTGTACTTTCTATAGTGAATAGAGTTAGGCAGGGATATTCACCATTATCG
TTTCAGACCCACCTCCCAACCCCGAGGGGACCCATGCATTGCATCTCAATTAGTCAGCAACCAGGTGTGG
AAAGTCCCCAGGCTCCCCAGCAGGCAGAAGTATGCAAAGCATGCGTCTCAATTAGTCAGCAACCATAGTC
CCGCCCCTAACTCCGCCCATCCCGCCCCTAACTCCGCCCAGTTCCGCCCATTCTCCGCCCCATGGCTGAC
TAATTTTTTTTATTTATGCAGAGGCCGAGGCCGCCTCGGCCTCTGAGCTATTCCAGAAGTAGTGAGGAGG
CTTTTTTGGAGGCCTAGGCTTTTGCAAAAAGCTTTCTAGAGGTACCACCGGAGCTTACCATGACCGAGTA
CAAGCCCACGGTGCGCCTCGCCACCCGCGACGACGTCCCCAGGGCCGTACGCACCCTCGCCGCCGCGTTC
GCCGACTACCCCGCCACGCGCCACACCGTCGATCCGGACCGCCACATCGAGCGGGTCACCGAGCTGCAAG
AACTCTTCCTCACGCGCGTCGGGCTCGACATCGGCAAGGTGTGGGTCGCGGACGACGGCGCCGCCGTGGC
GGTCTGGACCACGCCGGAGAGCGTCGAAGCGGGGGCGGTGTTCGCCGAGATCGGCCCGCGCATGGCCGAG
TTGAGCGGTTCCCGGCTGGCCGCGCAGCAACAGATGGAAGGCCTCCTGGCGCCGCACCGGCCCAAGGAGC
CCGCGTGGTTCCTGGCCACCGTCGGCGTCTCGCCCGACCACCAGGGCAAGGGTCTGGGCAGCGCCGTCGT
GCTCCCCGGAGTGGAGGCGGCCGAGCGCGCCGGGGTGCCCGCCTTCCTGGAGACCTCCGCGCCCCGCAAC
CTCCCCTTCTACGAGCGGCTCGGCTTCACCGTCACCGCCGACGTCGAGGTGCCCGAAGGACCGCGCACCT
GGTGCATGACCCGCAAGCCCGGTGCCAGTTAACGAATTCTAGATCTTGAGACAAATGGCAGTATTCATCC
ACAATTTTAAAAGAAAAGGGGGGATTGGGGGGTACAGTGCAGGGGAAAGAATAGTAGACATAATAGCAAC
AGACATACAAACTAAAGAATTACAAAAACAAATTACAAAAATTCAAAATTTTCGGGTTTATTACAGGGAC
AGCAGAGATCCACTTTGGCGCCGGCTCGAGGCCTGCAGGTGCAAAGATGGATAAAGTTTTAAACAGAGAG
GAATCTTTGCAGCTAATGGACCTTCTAGGTCTTGAAAGGAGTGGGAATTGGCTCCGGTGCCCGTCAGTGG
GCAGAGCGCACATCGCCCACAGTCCCCGAGAAGTTGGGGGGAGGGGTCGGCAATTGAACCGGTGCCTAGA
GAAGGTGGCGCGGGGTAAACTGGGAAAGTGATGTCGTGTACTGGCTCCGCCTTTTTCCCGAGGGTGGGGG
AGAACCGTATATAAGTGCAGTAGTCGCCGTGAACGTTCTTTTTCGCAACGGGTTTGCCGCCAGAACACAG
GTAAGTGCCGTGTGTGGTTCCCGCGGGCCTGGCCTCTTTACGGGTTATGGCCCTTGCGTGCCTTGAATTA
CTTCCACCTGGCTGCAGTACGTGATTCTTGATCCCGAGCTTCGGGTTGGAAGTGGGTGGGAGAGTTCGAG
GCCTTGCGCTTAAGGAGCCCCTTCGCCTCGTGCTTGAGTTGAGGCCTGGCCTGGGCGCTGGGGCCGCCGC
GTGCGAATCTGGTGGCACCTTCGCGCCTGTCTCGCTGCTTTCGATAAGTCTCTAGCCATTTAAAATTTTT
GATGACCTGCTGCGACGCTTTTTTTCTGGCAAGATAGTCTTGTAAATGCGGGCCAAGATCTGCACACTGG
TATTTCGGTTTTTGGGGCCGCGGGCGGCGACGGGGCCCGTGCGTCCCAGCGCACATGTTCGGCGAGGCGG
GGCCTGCGAGCGCGGCCACCGAGAATCGGACGGGGGTAGTCTCAAGCTGGCCGGCCTGCTCTGGTGCCTG
GCCTCGCGCCGCCGTGTATCGCCCCGCCCTGGGCGGCAAGGCTGGCCCGGTCGGCACCAGTTGCGTGAGC
GGAAAGATGGCCGCTTCCCGGCCCTGCTGCAGGGAGCTCAAAATGGAGGACGCGGCGCTCGGGAGAGCGG
GCGGGTGAGTCACCCACACAAAGGAAAAGGGCCTTTCCGTCCTCAGCCGTCGCTTCATGTGACTCCACGG
AGTACCGGGCGCCGTCCAGGCACCTCGATTAGTTCTCGAGCTTTTGGAGTACGTCGTCTTTAGGTTGGGG
GGAGGGGTTTTATGCGATGGAGTTTCCCCACACTGAGTGGGTGGAGACTGAAGTTAGGCCAGCTTGGCAC
TTGATGTAATTCTCCTTGGAATTTGCCCTTTTTGAGTTTGGATCTTGGTTCATTCTCAAGCCTCAGACAG
TGGTTCAAAGTTTTTTTCTTCCATTTCAGGTGTCGTGAGGCTAGCACCGCCACCATGGAGTTTCCAGACC
ATAGTAGACATTTGCTACAGTGTCTGAGCGAGCAGAGACACCAGGGTTTTCTTTGTGACTGCACTGTTCT
GGTGGGAGATGCCCAGTTCCGAGCGCACCGAGCTGTACTGGCTTCATGCAGCATGTATTTCCACCTCTTT
TACAAGGACCAGCTGGACAAAAGAGACATTGTTCATCTGAACAGCGACATTGTTACAGCCCCCGCTTTCG
CTCTCCTGCTTGAATTCATGTATGAAGGGAAACTCCAGTTCAAAGACTTGCCCATTGAAGACGTGCTAGC
AGCTGCCAGTTATCTCCACATGTATGACATTGTCAAAGTCTGCAAAAAGAAGCTGAAAGAGAAAGCCACC
ACGGAGGCAGACAGCACCAAAAAGGAAGAAGATGCTTCAAGTTGTTCGGACAAAGTCGAGAGTCTCTCCG
ATGGCAGCAGCCACATAGCAGGCGATTTGCCCAGTGATGAAGATGAAGGAGAAGATGAAAAATTGAACAT
CCTGCCCAGCAAAAGGGACTTGGCGGCCGAGCCTGGGAACATGTGGATGCGATTGCCCTCAGACTCAGCA
GGCATCCCCCAGGCTGGCGGAGAGGCAGAGCCACACGCCACAGCAGCTGGAAAAACAGTAGCCAGCCCCT
GCAGCTCAACAGAGTCTTTGTCCCAGAGGTCTGTCACCTCCGTGAGGGATTCGGCAGATGTTGACTGTGT
GCTGGACCTGTCTGTCAAGTCCAGCCTTTCAGGAGTTGAAAATCTGAACAGCTCTTATTTCTCTTCACAG
GACGTGCTGAGAAGCAACCTGGTGCAGGTGAAGGTGGAGAAAGAGGCTTCCTGTGATGAGAGTGATGTTG
GCACTAATGACTATGACATGGAACATAGCACTGTGAAAGAAAGTGTGAGCACTAATAACAGGGTACAGTA
TGAGCCGGCCCATCTGGCTCCCCTGAGGGAGGACTCGGTCTTGAGGGAGCTGGACCGGGAGGACAAAGCC
AGTGATGATGAGATGATGACCCCAGAGAGCGAGCGTGTCCAGGTGGAGGGAGGCATGGAGAGCAGTCTGC
TCCCCTACGTCTCCAACATCCTGAGCCCCGCGGGCCAGATCTTCATGTGCCCCCTGTGCAACAAGGTCTT
CCCCAGCCCCCACATCCTGCAGATCCACCTGAGCACGCACTTCCGCGAGCAGGACGGCATCCGCAGCAAG
CCCGCCGCCGATGTCAACGTGCCCACGTGCTCGCTGTGTGGGAAGACTTTCTCTTGCATGTACACCCTCA
AGCGCCACGAGAGGACTCACTCGGGGGAGAAGCCCTACACATGCACCCAGTGCGGCAAGAGCTTCCAGTA
CTCGCACAACCTGAGCCGCCATGCCGTGGTGCACACCCGCGAGAAGCCGCACGCCTGCAAGTGGTGCGAG
CGCAGGTTCACGCAGTCCGGGGACCTGTACAGACACATTCGCAAGTTCCACTGTGAGTTGGTGAACTCCT
TGTCGGTCAAAAGCGAAGCACTGAGCTTGCCTACTGTCAGAGACTGGACCTTAGAAGATAGCTCTCAAGA
ACTTTGGAAATAGTAATGAACTAGTCCGTAACTTGAAAGTATTTCGATTTCTTGGCTTTATATATCTTGT
GGAAAGGACGAAAACGCGTTGATGCCAGGCGGACAACGCGTTAAGTCGACAATCAACCTCTGGATTACAA
AATTTGTGAAAGATTGACTGGTATTCTTAACTATGTTGCTCCTTTTACGCTATGTGGATACGCTGCTTTA
ATGCCTTTGTATCATGCTATTGCTTCCCGTATGGCTTTCATTTTCTCCTCCTTGTATAAATCCTGGTTGC
TGTCTCTTTATGAGGAGTTGTGGCCCGTTGTCAGGCAACGTGGCGTGGTGTGCACTGTGTTTGCTGACGC
AACCCCCACTGGTTGGGGCATTGCCACCACCTGTCAGCTCCTTTCCGGGACTTTCGCTTTCCCCCTCCCT
ATTGCCACGGCGGAACTCATCGCCGCCTGCCTTGCCCGCTGCTGGACAGGGGCTCGGCTGTTGGGCACTG
ACAATTCCGTGGTGTTGTCGGGGAAATCATCGTCCTTTCCTTGGCTGCTCGCCTGTGTTGCCACCTGGAT
TCTGCGCGGGACGTCCTTCTGCTACGTCCCTTCGGCCCTCAATCCAGCGGACCTTCCTTCCCGCGGCCTG
CTGCCGGCTCTGCGGCCTCTTCCGCGTCTTCGCCTTCGCCCTCAGACGAGTCGGATCTCCCTTTGGGCCG
CCTCCCCGCGTCGACTTTAAGACCAATGACTTACAAGGCAGCTGTAGATCTTAGCCACTTTTTAAAAGAA
AAGGGGGGACTGGAAGGGCTAATTCACTCCCAACGAAGACAAGATCTGCTTTTTGCTTGTACTGGGTCTC
TCTGGTTAGACCAGATCTGAGCCTGGGAGCTCTCTGGCTAACTAGGGAACCCACTGCTTAAGCCTCAATA
AAGCTTGCCTTGAGTGCTTCAAGTAGTGTGTGCCCGTCTGTTGTGTGACTCTGGTAACTAGAGATCCCTC
AGACCCTTTTAGTCAGTGTGGAAAATCTCTAGCAGTACGTATAGTAGTTCATGTCATCTTATTATTCAGT
ATTTATAACTTGCAAAGAAATGAATATCAGAGAGTGAGAGGAACTTGTTTATTGCAGCTTATAATGGTTA
CAAATAAAGCAATAGCATCACAAATTTCACAAATAAAGCATTTTTTTCACTGCATTCTAGTTGTGGTTTG
TCCAAACTCATCAATGTATCTTATCATGTCTGGCTCTAGCTATCCCGCCCCTAACTCCGCCCATCCCGCC
CCTAACTCCGCCCAGTTCCGCCCATTCTCCGCCCCATGGCTGACTAATTTTTTTTATTTATGCAGAGGCC
GAGGCCGCCTCGGCCTCTGAGCTATTCCAGAAGTAGTGAGGAGGCTTTTTTGGAGGCCTAGGGACGTACC
CAATTCGCCCTATAGTGAGTCGTATTACGCGCGCTCACTGGCCGTCGTTTTACAACGTCGTGACTGGGAA
AACCCTGGCGTTACCCAACTTAATCGCCTTGCAGCACATCCCCCTTTCGCCAGCTGGCGTAATAGCGAAG
AGGCCCGCACCGATCGCCCTTCCCAACAGTTGCGCAGCCTGAATGGCGAATGGG
[124 nt withheld, positions 7265-7388]
C
[91 nt withheld, positions 7390-7480]
A
[49 nt withheld, positions 7482-7530]
CCTTTGACGTTGGAGTCCACGTTCTTT
[37 nt withheld, positions 7558-7594]
ACCCTATCTCGGTCTATTCTTTTGATTTATAAGGGATTTTGCCGATTTCGGCCTATTGGTTAAAAAATGA
GCTGATTTAACAAAAATTTAACGCGAATTTTAACAAAATATTAACGCTTACAATTTAGGTGGCACTTTTC
GGGGAAATGTGCGCGGAACCCCTATTTGTTTATTTTTCTAAATACATTCAAATATGTATCCGCTCATGAG
ACAATAACCCTGATAAATGCTTCAATAATATTGAAAAAGGAAGAGTATGAGTATTCAACATTTCCGTGTC
GCCCTTATTCCCTTTTTTGCGGCATTTTGCCTTCCTGTTTTTGCTCACCCAGAAACGCTGGTGAAAGTAA
AAGATGCTGAAGATCAGTTGGGTGCACGAGTGGGTTACATCGAACTGGATCTCAACAGCGGTAAGATCCT
TGAGAGTTTTCGCCCCGAAGAACGTTTTCCAATGATGAGCACTTTTAAAGTTCTGCTATGTGGCGCGGTA
TTATCCCGTATTGACGCCGGGCAAGAGCAACTCGGTCGCCGCATACACTATTCTCAGAATGACTTGGTTG
AGTACTCACCAGTCACAGAAAAGCATCTTACGGATGGCATGACAGTAAGAGAATTATGCAGTGCTGCCAT
AACCATGAGTGATAACACTGCGGCCAACTTACTTCTGACAACGATCGGAGGACCGAAGGAGCTAACCGCT
TTTTTGCACAACATGGGGGATCATGTAACTCGCCTTGATCGTTGGGAACCGGAGCTGAATGAAGCCATAC
CAAACGACGAGCGTGACACCACGATGCCTGTAGCAATGGCAACAACGTTGCGCAAACTATTAACTGGCGA
ACTACTTACTCTAGCTTCCCGGCAACAATTAATAGACTGGATGGAGGCGGATAAAGTTGCAGGACCACTT
CTGCGCTCGGCCCTTCCGGCTGGCTGGTTTATTGCTGATAAATCTGGAGCCGGTGAGCGTGGGTCTCGCG
GTATCATTGCAGCACTGGGGCCAGATGGTAAGCCCTCCCGTATCGTAGTTATCTACACGACGGGGAGTCA
GGCAACTATGGATGAACGAAATAGACAGATCGCTGAGATAGGTGCCTCACTGATTAAGCATTGGTAACTG
TCAGACCAAGTTTACTCATATATACTTTAGATTGATTTAAAACTTCATTTTTAATTTAAAAGGATCTAGG
TGAAGATCCTTTTTGATAATCTCATGACCAAAATCCCTTAACGTGAGTTTTCGTTCCACTGAGCGTCAGA
CCCCGTAGAAAAGATCAAAGGATCTTCTTGAGATCCTTTTTTTCTGCGCGTAATCTGCTGCTTGCAAACA
AAAAAACCACCGCTACCAGCGGTGGTTTGTTTGCCGGATCAAGAGCTACCAACTCTTTTTCCGAAGGTAA
CTGGCTTCAGCAGAGCGCAGATACCAAATACTGTTCTTCTAGTGTAGCCGTAGTTAGGCCACCACTTCAA
GAACTCTGTAGCACCGCCTACATACCTCGCTCTGCTAATCCTGTTACCAGTGGCTGCTGCCAGTGGCGAT
AAGTCGTGTCTTACCGGGTTGGACTCAAGACGATAGTTACCGGATAAGGCGCAGCGGTCGGGCTGAACGG
GGGGTTCGTGCACACAGCCCAGCTTGGAGCGAACGACCTACACCGAACTGAGATACCTACAGCGTGAGCT
ATGAGAAAGCGCCACGCTTCCCGAAGGGAGAAAGGCGGACAGGTATCCGGTAAGCGGCAGGGTCGGAACA
GGAGAGCGCACGAGGGAGCTTCCAGGGGGAAACGCCTGGTATCTTTATAGTCCTGTCGGGTTTCGCCACC
TCTGACTTGAGCGTCGATTTTTGTGATGCTCGTCAGGGGGGCGGAGCCTATGGAAAAACGCCAGCAACGC
GGCCTTTTTACGGTTCCTGGCCTTTTGCTGGCCTTTTGCTCACATGTTCTTTCCTGCGTTATCCCCTGAT
TCTGTGGATAACCGTATTACCGCCTTTGAGTGAGCTGATACCGCTCGCCGCAGCCGAACGACCGAGCGCA
GCGAGTCAGTGAGCGAGGAAGCGGAAGAGCGCCCAATACGCAAACCGCCTCTCCCCGCGCGTTGGCCGAT
TCATTAATGCAGCTGGCACGACAGGTTTCCCGACTGGAAAGCGGGCAGTGAGCGCAACGCAATTAATGTG
AGTTAGCTCACTCATTAGGCACCCCAGGCTTTACACTTTATGCTTCCGGCTCGTATGTTGTGTGGAATTG
TGAGCGGATAACAATTTCACACAGGAAACAGCTATGACCATGATTACGCCAAGCGCGCAATTAACCCTCA
CTAAAGGGAACAAAAGCTGGAGCTGCAAGC
