>Addgene plasmid #142112 | TFORF2494 | depositor partial sequence | sequence record 278473 | Insert
ACCGCCACCATGGAGTTTCCAGACCATAGTAGACATTTGCTACAGTGTCTGAGCGAGCAGAGACACCAGG
GTTTTCTTTGTGACTGCACTGTTCTGGTGGGAGATGCCCAGTTCCGAGCGCACCGAGCTGTACTGGCTTC
ATGCAGCATGTATTTCCACCTCTTTTACAAGGACCAGCTGGACAAAAGAGACATTGTTCATCTGAACAGC
GACATTGTTACAGCCCCCGCTTTCGCTCTCCTGCTTGAATTCATGTATGAAGGGAAACTCCAGTTCAAAG
ACTTGCCCATTGAAGACGTGCTAGCAGCTGCCAGTTATCTCCACATGTATGACATTGTCAAAGTCTGCAA
AAAGAAGCTGAAAGAGAAAGCCACCACGGAGGCAGACAGCACCAAAAAGGAAGAAGATGCTTCAAGTTGT
TCGGACAAAGTCGAGAGTCTCTCCGATGGCAGCAGCCACATAGCAGGCGATTTGCCCAGTGATGAAGATG
AAGGAGAAGATGAAAAATTGAACATCCTGCCCAGCAAAAGGGACTTGGCGGCCGAGCCTGGGAACATGTG
GATGCGATTGCCCTCAGACTCAGCAGGCATCCCCCAGGCTGGCGGAGAGGCAGAGCCACACGCCACAGCA
GCTGGAAAAACAGTAGCCAGCCCCTGCAGCTCAACAGAGTCTTTGTCCCAGAGGTCTGTCACCTCCGTGA
GGGATTCGGCAGATGTTGACTGTGTGCTGGACCTGTCTGTCAAGTCCAGCCTTTCAGGAGTTGAAAATCT
GAACAGCTCTTATTTCTCTTCACAGGACGTGCTGAGAAGCAACCTGGTGCAGGTGAAGGTGGAGAAAGAG
GCTTCCTGTGATGAGAGTGATGTTGGCACTAATGACTATGACATGGAACATAGCACTGTGAAAGAAAGTG
TGAGCACTAATAACAGGGTACAGTATGAGCCGGCCCATCTGGCTCCCCTGAGGGAGGACTCGGTCTTGAG
GGAGCTGGACCGGGAGGACAAAGCCAGTGATGATGAGATGATGACCCCAGAGAGCGAGCGTGTCCAGGTG
GAGGGAGGCATGGAGAGCAGTCTGCTCCCCTACGTCTCCAACATCCTGAGCCCCGCGGGCCAGATCTTCA
TGTGCCCCCTGTGCAACAAGGTCTTCCCCAGCCCCCACATCCTGCAGATCCACCTGAGCACGCACTTCCG
CGAGCAGGACGGCATCCGCAGCAAGCCCGCCGCCGATGTCAACGTGCCCACGTGCTCGCTGTGTGGGAAG
ACTTTCTCTTGCATGTACACCCTCAAGCGCCACGAGAGGACTCACTCGGGGGAGAAGCCCTACACATGCA
CCCAGTGCGGCAAGAGCTTCCAGTACTCGCACAACCTGAGCCGCCATGCCGTGGTGCACACCCGCGAGAA
GCCGCACGCCTGCAAGTGGTGCGAGCGCAGGTTCACGCAGTCCGGGGACCTGTACAGACACATTCGCAAG
TTCCACTGTGAGTTGGTGAACTCCTTGTCGGTCAAAAGCGAAGCACTGAGCTTGCCTACTGTCAGAGACT
GGACCTTAGAAGATAGCTCTCAAGAACTTTGGAAATAGTAATGAACTAGTCCGTAACTTGAAAGTATTTC
GATTTCTTGGCTTTATATATCTTGTGGAAAGGACGAAAACGCGTTGATGCCAGGCGGACA
