>Addgene plasmid #142112 | TFORF2494 | depositor partial sequence | sequence record 278474 | Barcode
AAACGCGTTGATGCCAGGCGGACA
